Addgene plasmid #109694: p3E-rab34b
Purpose: Multisite gateway vector for 3' tagging with rab34b
Depositing lab: Rob Parton. Depositing organization: University of Queensland, Institute for Molecular Bioscience. Publication: In vivo cell biological screening identifies an endocytic capture mechanism for T-tubule formation. Hall TE, Martel N, Ariotti N, Xiong Z, Lo HP, Ferguson C, Rae J, Lim YW, Parton RG. Nat Commun. 2020 Jul 24;11(1):3711. doi: 10.1038/s41467-020-17486-w. PubMed 32709891.
Backbone
  Vector backbone: pDONR p2R-p3
  Vector type: Zebrafish plasmids
Growth in bacteria
  Bacterial resistance: Kanamycin, 50 μg/mL
  Growth temperature: 37°C
  Growth strain: DH5alpha
  Copy number: High Copy
Gene/Insert
  Gene/Insert name: rab34b
  Species: D. rerio (zebrafish)
  Entrez Gene: rab34b (a.k.a. si:dkey-220h13.7)
  Cloning method: Gateway Cloning
Terms and licenses: Academic/Nonprofit Terms; Industry Terms: Not Available to Industry
How to cite: p3E-rab34b was a gift from Rob Parton (Addgene plasmid # 109694 ; http://n2t.net/addgene:109694 ; RRID:Addgene_109694)
