[The description below was written by a language model from this plasmid's Addgene catalogue record and pLannotate feature annotations shown in this document.]
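Description:
p3E-rab34b is a 3,408 bp 3′ entry clone for multisite Gateway assembly, built in the pDONR P2R-P3 backbone and catalogued among zebrafish plasmids. It is a purely bacterial shuttle for the insert. A high-copy ColE1/pUC-type origin drives replication in E. coli, and an aminoglycoside phosphotransferase gene provides kanamycin selection. The remaining backbone elements are typical donor-vector features: rrnB T1 and T2 transcription terminators that insulate the cloning site, a T7 promoter next to the recombination site, and short lacI and lacZα remnants with no functional role.

The payload is the zebrafish (Danio rerio) rab34b coding sequence, an open reading frame of about 756 bp. The automated annotation labels it by homology to human RAB34, a small GTPase linked to lysosome positioning, phagosome maturation and ciliary or hedgehog signalling, but the catalogue entry gives the species as zebrafish. The insert is flanked by an attR2 site on one side and, on the other, a site annotated as attB3 overlapping an attL fragment. This arrangement is consistent with the attR2/attL3 configuration expected after a BP reaction into this donor vector. The entry clone carries no eukaryotic promoter, tag or polyadenylation signal of its own.

In an LR reaction it is combined with a 5′ entry clone supplying a promoter, a middle entry clone and a destination vector. This places rab34b in the 3′ position, so it can be fused downstream of the middle element, for example a fluorescent protein, although the record does not name a partner. The associated work used in vivo cell biological screening in zebrafish to study T-tubule formation. The depositor and repository sequences have the same length and the same features, differing only in their start coordinates.
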