Features (pLannotate 1.2.2; 11 found; start..end, strand, type, name):
    121..213     +  CDS            lacI (fragment): lac repressor; lacI; The lac repressor binds to the lac operator to inhibit transcription in E. coli. This inhibition can be relieved by adding lactose or isopropyl-β-D-thiogalactopyranoside (IPTG).
    268..295     -  terminator     rrnB T2 terminator: transcription terminator T2 from the E. coli rrnB gene
    427..470     +  terminator     rrnB T1 terminator: Escherichia coli rrnB; transcription terminator T1 from the E. coli rrnB gene
    517..553     -  CDS            lacZα (fragment): LacZα fragment of β-galactosidase; lacZ fragment
    624..748     -  protein_bind   attR2: mutant version of attR; recombination site for the Gateway® LR reaction LR Clonase™
    750..1505    +  CDS            RAB34: RAB34_HUMAN - Also known as RAB39, RAH. Experimental evidence at protein level: Swiss-Prot protein existence level 1. Transport protein involved in the redistribution of lysosomes to the peri-Golgi region (PubMed:27113757). Plays a role in the maturation of phagosomes that engulf pathogens, such as S.aureus and M.tuberculosis (PubMed:21255211). Plays a role in the fusion of phagosomes with lysosomes (PubMed:21255211). Acts also as a positive regulator of hedgehog signaling and regulates ciliary function (By similarity). From Homo sapiens (Human).
   1517..1537    -  protein_bind   attB3: mutant version of attB; core recombination site for the Gateway® BP reaction BP Clonase™
   1528..1613    -  protein_bind   attL1 (fragment): mutant version of attL; recombination site for the Gateway® LR reaction LR Clonase™
   1650..1668    -  promoter       T7 promoter: promoter for bacteriophage T7 RNA polymerase
   1802..2611    +  CDS            KanR: aminoglycoside phosphotransferase; aph(3')-Ia; confers resistance to kanamycin in bacteria or G418 (Geneticin®) in eukaryotes
   2758..3346    +  rep_origin     ori: high-copy-number ColE1/pMB1/pBR322/pUC origin of replication
>Addgene plasmid #109694 | p3E-rab34b | depositor full sequence | sequence record 206631 | Full Sequence
CTTTCCTGCGTTATCCCCTGATTCTGTGGATAACCGTATTACCGCCTTTGAGTGAGCTGATACCGCTCGC
CGCAGCCGAACGACCGAGCGCAGCGAGTCAGTGAGCGAGGAAGCGGAAGAGCGCCCAATACGCAAACCGC
CTCTCCCCGCGCGTTGGCCGATTCATTAATGCAGCTGGCACGACAGGTTTCCCGACTGGAAAGCGGGCAG
TGAGCGCAACGCAATTAATACGCGTACCGCTAGCCAGGAAGAGTTTGTAGAAACGCAAAAAGGCCATCCG
TCAGGATGGCCTTCTGCTTAGTTTGATGCCTGGCAGTTTATGGCGGGCGTCCTGCCCGCCACCCTCCGGG
CCGTTGCTTCACAACGTTCAAATCCGCTCCCGGCGGATTTGTCCTACTCAGGAGAGCGTTCACCGACAAA
CAACAGATAAAACGAAAGGCCCAGTCTTCCGACTGAGCCTTTCGTTTTATTTGATGCCTGGCAGTTCCCT
ACTCTCGCGTTAACGCTAGCATGGATGTTTTCCCAGTCACGACGTTGTAAAACGACGGCCAGTCTTAAGC
TCGGGCCCTGCAGCTCTAGAGCTCGAATTCTACAGGTCACTAATACCATCTAAGTAGTTGGTTCATAGTG
ACTGCATATGTTGTGTTTTACAGTATTATGTAGTCTGTTTTTTATGCAAAATCTAATTTAATATATTGAT
ATTTATATCATTTTACGTTTCTCGTTCAACTTTCTTGTACAAAGTGGTGATGAATTCTTTACCCCCTGTG
AAAGGAGACCGGATCATCTGTGAACTCCCTTTGTATTTTACAAGAGATGCTGCAGTGCACACCAAAGATG
GCTTCAATATTACTGTTAGAGAGGCTTGTCAAGGGCAGAAAACAGGATTAAATGTAGCCAAAGTCATTGT
CGTTGGTGATGTTGGGGTCGGGAAGACCTGTTTAATAAACAGATTCTGCAAAGACTCATTTGACAGAACG
TACAAGGCAACTATTGGAGTGGATTTTGAGATGGAGAGATTTGAAGTTCTCGGGGTACCCTTCAGTTTGC
AGCTGTGGGACACAGCAGGTCAGGAAAGATTTCGATGCATTGCCTCCACATACTACAGAGGAGCGCAAGC
CATCATCGTTGTGTTTGACCTGAGCAACTATGAGTCTCTGGATCACGCGAGAGAATGGCTTGAAGATGCC
ATGAGGGACAATGACCCGTCCAGTGTCCTGCTCTTCCTCGTGGGAACCAAGAAGGATCTTAGTCATCCAG
ATCTGTTGGCCCAAATGGAGCAGGAGGCCATTCGATTGTCTGAGGAGATCAGAGCAGAGTACTGGGCAGT
TTCTGCTTTGTCAGGGGCGAGTGTGAGAGATTTCTTCCTGCGGGTTGCTTCGCTTACATTTGAGGCCACT
GTTTTATCTGAGCTGGAGAAGAACAATTCTAGACGAGCCGGTGATATCGTCAAAATCTCCAATAATTGTG
ACAACAATTTTAAGAAGAGGCAATCCAGCTGCTGCCATTGACTGAACAACTTTATTATACAAAGTTGGCA
TTATAAAAAAGCATTGCTTATCAATTTGTTGCAACGAACAGGTCACTATCAGTCAAAATAAAATCATTAT
TTGGAGCTCCATGGTAGCGTTAACGCGGCCGCGATATCCCCTATAGTGAGTCGTATTACATGGTCATAGC
TGTTTCCTGGCAGCTCTGGCCCGTGTCTCAAAATCTCTGATGTTACATTGCACAAGATAAAAATATATCA
TCATGAACAATAAAACTGTCTGCTTACATAAACAGTAATACAAGGGGTGTTATGAGCCATATTCAACGGG
AAACGTCGAGGCCGCGATTAAATTCCAACATGGATGCTGATTTATATGGGTATAAATGGGCTCGCGATAA
TGTCGGGCAATCAGGTGCGACAATCTATCGCTTGTATGGGAAGCCCGATGCGCCAGAGTTGTTTCTGAAA
CATGGCAAAGGTAGCGTTGCCAATGATGTTACAGATGAGATGGTCAGACTAAACTGGCTGACGGAATTTA
TGCCTCTTCCGACCATCAAGCATTTTATCCGTACTCCTGATGATGCATGGTTACTCACCACTGCGATCCC
CGGAAAAACAGCATTCCAGGTATTAGAAGAATATCCTGATTCAGGTGAAAATATTGTTGATGCGCTGGCA
GTGTTCCTGCGCCGGTTGCATTCGATTCCTGTTTGTAATTGTCCTTTTAACAGCGATCGCGTATTTCGTC
TCGCTCAGGCGCAATCACGAATGAATAACGGTTTGGTTGATGCGAGTGATTTTGATGACGAGCGTAATGG
CTGGCCTGTTGAACAAGTCTGGAAAGAAATGCATAAACTTTTGCCATTCTCACCGGATTCAGTCGTCACT
CATGGTGATTTCTCACTTGATAACCTTATTTTTGACGAGGGGAAATTAATAGGTTGTATTGATGTTGGAC
GAGTCGGAATCGCAGACCGATACCAGGATCTTGCCATCCTATGGAACTGCCTCGGTGAGTTTTCTCCTTC
ATTACAGAAACGGCTTTTTCAAAAATATGGTATTGATAATCCTGATATGAATAAATTGCAGTTTCATTTG
ATGCTCGATGAGTTTTTCTAATCAGAATTGGTTAATTGGTTGTAACACTGGCAGAGCATTACGCTGACTT
GACGGGACGGCGCAAGCTCATGACCAAAATCCCTTAACGTGAGTTACGCGTCGTTCCACTGAGCGTCAGA
CCCCGTAGAAAAGATCAAAGGATCTTCTTGAGATCCTTTTTTTCTGCGCGTAATCTGCTGCTTGCAAACA
AAAAAACCACCGCTACCAGCGGTGGTTTGTTTGCCGGATCAAGAGCTACCAACTCTTTTTCCGAAGGTAA
CTGGCTTCAGCAGAGCGCAGATACCAAATACTGTCCTTCTAGTGTAGCCGTAGTTAGGCCACCACTTCAA
GAACTCTGTAGCACCGCCTACATACCTCGCTCTGCTAATCCTGTTACCAGTGGCTGCTGCCAGTGGCGAT
AAGTCGTGTCTTACCGGGTTGGACTCAAGACGATAGTTACCGGATAAGGCGCAGCGGTCGGGCTGAACGG
GGGGTTCGTGCACACAGCCCAGCTTGGAGCGAACGACCTACACCGAACTGAGATACCTACAGCGTGAGCA
TTGAGAAAGCGCCACGCTTCCCGAAGGGAGAAAGGCGGACAGGTATCCGGTAAGCGGCAGGGTCGGAACA
GGAGAGCGCACGAGGGAGCTTCCAGGGGGAAACGCCTGGTATCTTTATAGTCCTGTCGGGTTTCGCCACC
TCTGACTTGAGCGTCGATTTTTGTGATGCTCGTCAGGGGGGCGGAGCCTATGGAAAAACGCCAGCAACGC
GGCCTTTTTACGGTTCCTGGCCTTTTGCTGGCCTTTTGCTCACATGTT
