Features (pLannotate 1.2.2; 11 found; start..end, strand, type, name):
     27..782     +  CDS            RAB34: RAB34_HUMAN - Also known as RAB39, RAH. Experimental evidence at protein level: Swiss-Prot protein existence level 1. Transport protein involved in the redistribution of lysosomes to the peri-Golgi region (PubMed:27113757). Plays a role in the maturation of phagosomes that engulf pathogens, such as S.aureus and M.tuberculosis (PubMed:21255211). Plays a role in the fusion of phagosomes with lysosomes (PubMed:21255211). Acts also as a positive regulator of hedgehog signaling and regulates ciliary function (By similarity). From Homo sapiens (Human).
    794..814     -  protein_bind   attB3: mutant version of attB; core recombination site for the Gateway® BP reaction BP Clonase™
    805..890     -  protein_bind   attL1 (fragment): mutant version of attL; recombination site for the Gateway® LR reaction LR Clonase™
    927..945     -  promoter       T7 promoter: promoter for bacteriophage T7 RNA polymerase
   1079..1888    +  CDS            KanR: aminoglycoside phosphotransferase; aph(3')-Ia; confers resistance to kanamycin in bacteria or G418 (Geneticin®) in eukaryotes
   2035..2623    +  rep_origin     ori: high-copy-number ColE1/pMB1/pBR322/pUC origin of replication
   2806..2898    +  CDS            lacI (fragment): lac repressor; lacI; The lac repressor binds to the lac operator to inhibit transcription in E. coli. This inhibition can be relieved by adding lactose or isopropyl-β-D-thiogalactopyranoside (IPTG).
   2953..2980    -  terminator     rrnB T2 terminator: transcription terminator T2 from the E. coli rrnB gene
   3112..3155    +  terminator     rrnB T1 terminator: Escherichia coli rrnB; transcription terminator T1 from the E. coli rrnB gene
   3202..3238    -  CDS            lacZα (fragment): LacZα fragment of β-galactosidase; lacZ fragment
   3309..25      -  protein_bind   attR2 (across the origin): mutant version of attR; recombination site for the Gateway® LR reaction LR Clonase™
>Addgene plasmid #109694 | p3E-rab34b | addgene full sequence | sequence record 223971 | Addgene NGS Result
GTTCAACTTTCTTGTACAAAGTGGTGATGAATTCTTTACCCCCTGTGAAAGGAGACCGGATCATCTGTGA
ACTCCCTTTGTATTTTACAAGAGATGCTGCAGTGCACACCAAAGATGGCTTCAATATTACTGTTAGAGAG
GCTTGTCAAGGGCAGAAAACAGGATTAAATGTAGCCAAAGTCATTGTCGTTGGTGATGTTGGGGTCGGGA
AGACCTGTTTAATAAACAGATTCTGCAAAGACTCATTTGACAGAACGTACAAGGCAACTATTGGAGTGGA
TTTTGAGATGGAGAGATTTGAAGTTCTCGGGGTACCCTTCAGTTTGCAGCTGTGGGACACAGCAGGTCAG
GAAAGATTTCGATGCATTGCCTCCACATACTACAGAGGAGCGCAAGCCATCATCGTTGTGTTTGACCTGA
GCAACTATGAGTCTCTGGATCACGCGAGAGAATGGCTTGAAGATGCCATGAGGGACAATGACCCGTCCAG
TGTCCTGCTCTTCCTCGTGGGAACCAAGAAGGATCTTAGTCATCCAGATCTGTTGGCCCAAATGGAGCAG
GAGGCCATTCGATTGTCTGAGGAGATCAGAGCAGAGTACTGGGCAGTTTCTGCTTTGTCAGGGGCGAGTG
TGAGAGATTTCTTCCTGCGGGTTGCTTCGCTTACATTTGAGGCCACTGTTTTATCTGAGCTGGAGAAGAA
CAATTCTAGACGAGCCGGTGATATCGTCAAAATCTCCAATAATTGTGACAACAATTTTAAGAAGAGGCAA
TCCAGCTGCTGCCATTGACTGAACAACTTTATTATACAAAGTTGGCATTATAAAAAAGCATTGCTTATCA
ATTTGTTGCAACGAACAGGTCACTATCAGTCAAAATAAAATCATTATTTGGAGCTCCATGGTAGCGTTAA
CGCGGCCGCGATATCCCCTATAGTGAGTCGTATTACATGGTCATAGCTGTTTCCTGGCAGCTCTGGCCCG
TGTCTCAAAATCTCTGATGTTACATTGCACAAGATAAAAATATATCATCATGAACAATAAAACTGTCTGC
TTACATAAACAGTAATACAAGGGGTGTTATGAGCCATATTCAACGGGAAACGTCGAGGCCGCGATTAAAT
TCCAACATGGATGCTGATTTATATGGGTATAAATGGGCTCGCGATAATGTCGGGCAATCAGGTGCGACAA
TCTATCGCTTGTATGGGAAGCCCGATGCGCCAGAGTTGTTTCTGAAACATGGCAAAGGTAGCGTTGCCAA
TGATGTTACAGATGAGATGGTCAGACTAAACTGGCTGACGGAATTTATGCCTCTTCCGACCATCAAGCAT
TTTATCCGTACTCCTGATGATGCATGGTTACTCACCACTGCGATCCCCGGAAAAACAGCATTCCAGGTAT
TAGAAGAATATCCTGATTCAGGTGAAAATATTGTTGATGCGCTGGCAGTGTTCCTGCGCCGGTTGCATTC
GATTCCTGTTTGTAATTGTCCTTTTAACAGCGATCGCGTATTTCGTCTCGCTCAGGCGCAATCACGAATG
AATAACGGTTTGGTTGATGCGAGTGATTTTGATGACGAGCGTAATGGCTGGCCTGTTGAACAAGTCTGGA
AAGAAATGCATAAACTTTTGCCATTCTCACCGGATTCAGTCGTCACTCATGGTGATTTCTCACTTGATAA
CCTTATTTTTGACGAGGGGAAATTAATAGGTTGTATTGATGTTGGACGAGTCGGAATCGCAGACCGATAC
CAGGATCTTGCCATCCTATGGAACTGCCTCGGTGAGTTTTCTCCTTCATTACAGAAACGGCTTTTTCAAA
AATATGGTATTGATAATCCTGATATGAATAAATTGCAGTTTCATTTGATGCTCGATGAGTTTTTCTAATC
AGAATTGGTTAATTGGTTGTAACACTGGCAGAGCATTACGCTGACTTGACGGGACGGCGCAAGCTCATGA
CCAAAATCCCTTAACGTGAGTTACGCGTCGTTCCACTGAGCGTCAGACCCCGTAGAAAAGATCAAAGGAT
CTTCTTGAGATCCTTTTTTTCTGCGCGTAATCTGCTGCTTGCAAACAAAAAAACCACCGCTACCAGCGGT
GGTTTGTTTGCCGGATCAAGAGCTACCAACTCTTTTTCCGAAGGTAACTGGCTTCAGCAGAGCGCAGATA
CCAAATACTGTTCTTCTAGTGTAGCCGTAGTTAGGCCACCACTTCAAGAACTCTGTAGCACCGCCTACAT
ACCTCGCTCTGCTAATCCTGTTACCAGTGGCTGCTGCCAGTGGCGATAAGTCGTGTCTTACCGGGTTGGA
CTCAAGACGATAGTTACCGGATAAGGCGCAGCGGTCGGGCTGAACGGGGGGTTCGTGCACACAGCCCAGC
TTGGAGCGAACGACCTACACCGAACTGAGATACCTACAGCGTGAGCTATGAGAAAGCGCCACGCTTCCCG
AAGGGAGAAAGGCGGACAGGTATCCGGTAAGCGGCAGGGTCGGAACAGGAGAGCGCACGAGGGAGCTTCC
AGGGGGAAACGCCTGGTATCTTTATAGTCCTGTCGGGTTTCGCCACCTCTGACTTGAGCGTCGATTTTTG
TGATGCTCGTCAGGGGGGCGGAGCCTATGGAAAAACGCCAGCAACGCGGCCTTTTTACGGTTCCTGGCCT
TTTGCTGGCCTTTTGCTCACATGTTCTTTCCTGCGTTATCCCCTGATTCTGTGGATAACCGTATTACCGC
CTTTGAGTGAGCTGATACCGCTCGCCGCAGCCGAACGACCGAGCGCAGCGAGTCAGTGAGCGAGGAAGCG
GAAGAGCGCCCAATACGCAAACCGCCTCTCCCCGCGCGTTGGCCGATTCATTAATGCAGCTGGCACGACA
GGTTTCCCGACTGGAAAGCGGGCAGTGAGCGCAACGCAATTAATACGCGTACCGCTAGCCAGGAAGAGTT
TGTAGAAACGCAAAAAGGCCATCCGTCAGGATGGCCTTCTGCTTAGTTTGATGCCTGGCAGTTTATGGCG
GGCGTCCTGCCCGCCACCCTCCGGGCCGTTGCTTCACAACGTTCAAATCCGCTCCCGGCGGATTTGTCCT
ACTCAGGAGAGCGTTCACCGACAAACAACAGATAAAACGAAAGGCCCAGTCTTCCGACTGAGCCTTTCGT
TTTATTTGATGCCTGGCAGTTCCCTACTCTCGCGTTAACGCTAGCATGGATGTTTTCCCAGTCACGACGT
TGTAAAACGACGGCCAGTCTTAAGCTCGGGCCCTGCAGCTCTAGAGCTCGAATTCTACAGGTCACTAATA
CCATCTAAGTAGTTGGTTCATAGTGACTGCATATGTTGTGTTTTACAGTATTATGTAGTCTGTTTTTTAT
GCAAAATCTAATTTAATATATTGATATTTATATCATTTTACGTTTCTC
